Addgene plasmid #228413: pCCG_nit9G_linker
Purpose: Expression of NIT-9G with linkage region at the C terminus in N. crassa at the his-3 locus
Depositing lab: Robert Haensch. Depositing organization: Technische Universitaet Braunschweig.
Backbone
  Vector backbone: PMF272
  Vector type: Protein expression in N. crassa
Growth in bacteria
  Bacterial resistance: Ampicillin, 100 μg/mL
  Growth temperature: 37°C
  Growth strain: DH5alpha
  Copy number: High Copy
Gene/Insert
  Gene/Insert name: NIT-9
  Species: Neurospora crassa
  Mutation: truncation of the C terminal E domain
  Cloning method: Gibson Cloning
  Sequencing primers: 5′ n/a
Terms and licenses: Academic/Nonprofit Terms; Industry Terms: Not Available to Industry
How to cite: pCCG_nit9G_linker was a gift from Robert Haensch (Addgene plasmid # 228413 ; http://n2t.net/addgene:228413 ; RRID:Addgene_228413)
