[The description below was written by a language model from this plasmid's Addgene catalogue record and pLannotate feature annotations shown in this document.]
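Description:
pCCG_nit9G_linker is an 8.6 kb integrative expression plasmid for the filamentous fungus Neurospora crassa, built on the pMF272 backbone and designed to place its insert at the his-3 locus. In E. coli it is maintained as a high-copy plasmid through a ColE1/pUC-type origin and selected with ampicillin via the β-lactamase gene and its native promoter. Short remnants of bom, rop and lacI, and T7, T3 and SP6 phage promoters flanking pBluescript-derived polylinker fragments, are leftovers of the cloning vectors from which the backbone was assembled.

The payload is a truncated form of N. crassa NIT-9 in which the C-terminal E domain has been removed. According to the stated purpose, this leaves the G portion (NIT-9G) followed by the linkage region at its C terminus. The fragment was inserted by Gibson assembly. The automated annotation does not label the insert itself, which presumably lies in the unannotated stretches between the polylinker fragments. No fungal promoter or terminator is annotated either, so the record does not explicitly state which element drives expression, although the "pCCG" name hints at a ccg-type promoter. The roughly 2 kb reverse-strand feature annotated as a fragment of yeast HIS4 most likely reflects homology to the N. crassa his-3 sequence carried by the vector. This would provide the targeting homology for integration at his-3, which in such vectors is typically selected by restoring histidine prototrophy in a his-3 mutant recipient. No fluorescent or epitope tag is annotated. The construct is suited to expressing the isolated NIT-9 G domain plus linker in Neurospora, for example to study the function of individual NIT-9 domains.
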