Features (pLannotate 1.2.2; 15 found; start..end, strand, type, name):
     80..131     -  misc_feature   bom (fragment): basis of mobility region from pBR322
    233..268     -  CDS            rop (fragment): Rop protein, which maintains plasmids at low copy number; rop
    363..467     +  promoter       AmpR promoter: bla
    468..1328    +  CDS            AmpR: β-lactamase; bla; confers resistance to ampicillin, carbenicillin, and related antibiotics
   1499..2087    +  rep_origin     ori: high-copy-number ColE1/pMB1/pBR322/pUC origin of replication
   2270..2323    +  CDS            lacI (fragment): lac repressor; lacI; The lac repressor binds to the lac operator to inhibit transcription in E. coli. This inhibition can be relieved by adding lactose or isopropyl-β-D-thiogalactopyranoside (IPTG).
   2345..2363    +  promoter       T7 promoter: promoter for bacteriophage T7 RNA polymerase
   4007..4025    +  promoter       T7 promoter: promoter for bacteriophage T7 RNA polymerase
   4034..4058    +  misc_feature   MCS (fragment): pBluescript multiple cloning site
   4979..4998    +  misc_feature   MCS (fragment): pBluescript multiple cloning site
   5860..5881    +  misc_feature   MCS (fragment): pBluescript multiple cloning site
   5901..5954    +  misc_feature   MCS (fragment): pBluescript multiple cloning site
   5966..5983    -  promoter       T3 promoter (fragment): promoter for bacteriophage T3 RNA polymerase
   6526..8589    -  CDS            HIS4 (fragment): HIS2_YEAST - Experimental evidence at protein level: Swiss-Prot protein existence level 1. From Saccharomyces cerevisiae (strain ATCC 204508 / S288c) (Baker's yeast).
   8639..17      -  promoter       SP6 promoter (across the origin): promoter for bacteriophage SP6 RNA polymerase
>Addgene plasmid #228413 | pCCG_nit9G_linker | addgene full sequence | sequence record 459453 | Addgene NGS Result
TATAGTGTCACCTAAATCGTATGTGTATGATACATAAGGTTATGTATTAATTGTAGCCGCGTTCTAACGA
CAATATGTCCATATGGTGCACTCTCAGTACAATCTGCTCTGATGCCGCATAGTTAAGCCAGCCCCGACAC
CCGCCAACACCCGCTGACGCGCCCTGACGGGCTTGTCTGCTCCCGGCATCCGCTTACAGACAAGCTGTGA
CCGTCTCCGGGAGCTGCATGTGTCAGAGGTTTTCACCGTCATCACCGAAACGCGCGAGACGAAAGGGCCT
CGTGATACGCCTATTTTTATAGGTTAATGTCATGATAATAATGGTTTCTTAGACGTCAGGTGGCACTTTT
CGGGGAAATGTGCGCGGAACCCCTATTTGTTTATTTTTCTAAATACATTCAAATATGTATCCGCTCATGA
GACAATAACCCTGATAAATGCTTCAATAATATTGAAAAAGGAAGAGTATGAGTATTCAACATTTCCGTGT
CGCCCTTATTCCCTTTTTTGCGGCATTTTGCCTTCCTGTTTTTGCTCACCCAGAAACGCTGGTGAAAGTA
AAAGATGCTGAAGATCAGTTGGGTGCACGAGTGGGTTACATCGAACTGGATCTCAACAGCGGTAAGATCC
TTGAGAGTTTTCGCCCCGAAGAACGTTTTCCAATGATGAGCACTTTTAAAGTTCTGCTATGTGGCGCGGT
ATTATCCCGTATTGACGCCGGGCAAGAGCAACTCGGTCGCCGCATACACTATTCTCAGAATGACTTGGTT
GAGTACTCACCAGTCACAGAAAAGCATCTTACGGATGGCATGACAGTAAGAGAATTATGCAGTGCTGCCA
TAACCATGAGTGATAACACTGCGGCCAACTTACTTCTGACAACGATCGGAGGACCGAAGGAGCTAACCGC
TTTTTTGCACAACATGGGGGATCATGTAACTCGCCTTGATCGTTGGGAACCGGAGCTGAATGAAGCCATA
CCAAACGACGAGCGTGACACCACGATGCCTGTAGCAATGGCAACAACGTTGCGCAAACTATTAACTGGCG
AACTACTTACTCTAGCTTCCCGGCAACAATTAATAGACTGGATGGAGGCGGATAAAGTTGCAGGACCACT
TCTGCGCTCGGCCCTTCCGGCTGGCTGGTTTATTGCTGATAAATCTGGAGCCGGTGAGCGTGGGTCTCGC
GGTATCATTGCAGCACTGGGGCCAGATGGTAAGCCCTCCCGTATCGTAGTTATCTACACGACGGGGAGTC
AGGCAACTATGGATGAACGAAATAGACAGATCGCTGAGATAGGTGCCTCACTGATTAAGCATTGGTAACT
GTCAGACCAAGTTTACTCATATATACTTTAGATTGATTTAAAACTTCATTTTTAATTTAAAAGGATCTAG
GTGAAGATCCTTTTTGATAATCTCATGACCAAAATCCCTTAACGTGAGTTTTCGTTCCACTGAGCGTCAG
ACCCCGTAGAAAAGATCAAAGGATCTTCTTGAGATCCTTTTTTTCTGCGCGTAATCTGCTGCTTGCAAAC
AAAAAAACCACCGCTACCAGCGGTGGTTTGTTTGCCGGATCAAGAGCTACCAACTCTTTTTCCGAAGGTA
ACTGGCTTCAGCAGAGCGCAGATACCAAATACTGTTCTTCTAGTGTAGCCGTAGTTAGGCCACCACTTCA
AGAACTCTGTAGCACCGCCTACATACCTCGCTCTGCTAATCCTGTTACCAGTGGCTGCTGCCAGTGGCGA
TAAGTCGTGTCTTACCGGGTTGGACTCAAGACGATAGTTACCGGATAAGGCGCAGCGGTCGGGCTGAACG
GGGGGTTCGTGCACACAGCCCAGCTTGGAGCGAACGACCTACACCGAACTGAGATACCTACAGCGTGAGC
TATGAGAAAGCGCCACGCTTCCCGAAGGGAGAAAGGCGGACAGGTATCCGGTAAGCGGCAGGGTCGGAAC
AGGAGAGCGCACGAGGGAGCTTCCAGGGGGAAACGCCTGGTATCTTTATAGTCCTGTCGGGTTTCGCCAC
CTCTGACTTGAGCGTCGATTTTTGTGATGCTCGTCAGGGGGGCGGAGCCTATGGAAAAACGCCAGCAACG
CGGCCTTTTTACGGTTCCTGGCCTTTTGCTGGCCTTTTGCTCACATGTTCTTTCCTGCGTTATCCCCTGA
TTCTGTGGATAACCGTATTACCGCCTTTGAGTGAGCTGATACCGCTCGCCGCAGCCGAACGACCGAGCGC
AGCGAGTCAGTGAGCGAGGAAGCGGAAGAGCGCCCAATACGCAAACCGCCTCTCCCCGCGCGTTGGCCGA
TTCATTAATGCAGGTTAACCTGGCTTATCGAAATTAATACGACTCACTATAGGGAGACCGGCAGATCCAA
TGCGGATGGATTCGCTCACTCGGTGCCGCGGCGGTGCGAAGTTCCTGCCGTGGATTGGGGGATTGCACAG
ACGGTGGAGTGCTTGCTACAGCTAGGTACCCAGTTGCACACCAAACGGTGCCCCTGTGCCCCTGCGTCTA
GGTGTGTCCTGTGAGCAACTGCGCCCGCGCGCGGCACCGGGAAGCTGCGGGAACCTCAATGGATGATTGG
CGCCAGATCCCCGGCATCACCTCAGCACATGGGCAGCCCGAGAAGGAATCGAGGGTAGAAGATATTCCAG
GGTTTCCGCTAGCACAACTTCCAAGCGCCTCTACCGCTACTCCACACACCCACGCTGAATGGCACAACCA
CTGAGGCCTAGCGGTCCCAGCTCCCCGTAACCACGCAGCCCCAGCGACCGAGGTCATCATGACACTATGA
CGACAATCTGGCGGGAGACTTGGGAAAATCGATGACGGGCACCTACCTTGGGAACAATAGAGCAAGTCCA
GTCAACGCCCTAGGGAAGGGGGAAAAAAAAAAAAGAGCCCATTCTCACAAGGAGCAACACTGTGCTGCTA
TCATAGTACACTACAAGCAAAGTCGGGATGTTGCTAGAATCCGTCGGCTACGTCGGTAGATACCTCCCAT
AGGCAGTAAGTCTAGGTATCCAATTTATAGTTCCGCGTATTTCTTCGTCGAACGGGGCACAGCAAAGCCT
AACAGCCGCAGTGCCTCGCAACCAACACCAAGCAGTAATCTCATCCATCCATACAGATCCTCCCACAATA
TCTTTACATGCGCACTTGCGCTGTGTTAGCAGTTTAGGTTCCACTACCAAGGCTGACACGAGCAGCACTG
ACAGCAAACTGCTGCTTGGGGCCAAGAAATTGGCAGTTTGCTGAGCACCTACATATCAGTACACATCAAC
CCTGGTTTAATTGTTAGCCTGGTACTGTTAACCGTCATGAACGAGGACGTGGAGGAAGAACCACGCTAAC
AATTGAACCAGGGTTGATGTATACCTCTCTTACCATATTTGCTTGCTTCCACGTCCCTATCCTCAAGCGA
TTTTGTTCTTGACTTTTTGTATTTCAACGCAAAGGCCATTCAGGTTTCTCATGTTCAACCCTTTGGATGG
CGATGCCGTTCGTCCCAGGACCTCGTGACCTTTGAAAGACGAGAAATATATCCCAAAGCAACTTCTGCTT
ATGGACAAGCAACTGCATGGCGGCCCACAACTCATATCTCGCGTAATCATCCAAACGCTAGGCCCGAGTA
CTCTACTGTTCTCGAGACACCTACCATAATATGTACCCAATCAGACATGACAACAGTCAACCAAACATAC
CCTGATCCGGCCAAACCCTGACATCCCTAGATGATGGTTAGGCACACAAATGGAAAACGGGACTCGTTGG
TTAGGTGGGAACGCTTGTATTGCAGCCAGCCAACCGACTCTCCTCGTCCCTCTCGAGTCCCGTTATTGCC
GTTTGACCCAGCCGCCCAGCCGCCAAACAGCTGAGGGAGCCAATGGTCTAATACACCGTCCAACGGCCCC
AGTGATGTTTCAAACTTGATTGACAGCGAACGAAACCCCTGAAACCCGTTATAGATATGTATAGATTTGA
CGGGGTAGCTTGGCCCTAATACGACTCACTATAGGGCGAATTGGAGCTCCACCGCGGTGGCGGCCGCTAG
AAGGAGCAGTCCATCTGCGTGAATCACGAGAGAATCAGCTACTTTGAATCGATGGATGCAGCTACCAGAA
GTCACTCAGTTCGTTCAAAGCCACATCACTGGGCACTTCCATTGGGACAGGCATTGATCGGACGAGACCG
ACTTCTGGCCGCTTTCAACAGCCACATTATATCCATGTCACGGCTACGCGCGGCCTTCGGTAACAGAAAA
GCACACAGACAGCGATTGTGACATGGATTCGGGCAAAGCATTGGTGGTCGCACCAGGTCATCCTGAGTGT
GCAGTGGCTGCTATTCAGATTTCATCTAACTGCGGGAGAGGGGTTCAAAGGGGCGTGACGTCACAGACAA
CGGGTGAAGGACGAAGATTGCCTCACTTCTTTGCTAGCAATTTGCCTGCAAAGAAGGCGCACATGTCAAG
CAAACAACTGGGAAACCACTATTGAATACCCACAATGCAAAGCTCGGAAGGTACGTCTTGATTGCAGTGT
GTCGAGTGTCAAAAAAGAAGCAAGTGTTCATGCAAGCCAAAATTGGCACCTCCTCCACTTCTCCGAGTGC
CCCACCCGAACCTCCAGGCGAGATGGCCGGAACATACCATCCGCGTTGGGATTATGACGTATCTCCTTCT
TCTTCACATGATTCCATCCCGTTGTTGCTTGTTTGCGAGCTGTGACGGGAGATCGTAGATGCCACTTAGG
GCCAGGCAGGCAGTGCAGGCAGCCAGGAACACAAGCTTCCAACTTGGTCATCTCGATTGCCGATTAAGGG
AACCAAATGCCTATATAAGACTGTCCTCCCACCTCCCCAATACCATTCTTTTCTTCTTCCATCATCAGCC
AACAAAGCAATCACATCTTCACTACTTCAAATCAACACAACACTCAAACCACTTTCACAACCCCTCACAT
CAACCAAATCTAGAACTAGTGGATCCCCGGGTTAATTAACATGTCCTCAAGTACTACTCCAGCAGCGCTC
AAAGCAGCCATCCTTATCGTTTCAACGACAGCAGCTCAAGACCCCGCAACGGACTCGGCCGACGTCACTC
TCCGCCAGGTCTTCGATGAACAACAAGCCCAATGGGAGGTCCATGAATCCAAAATCGTTCCCGACGATGT
CGTGCAAATCCAGAAGCAAATCATCCACTGGACAAACCAAGCCACCGCCGCAAGTGGCGACAACAACAAC
AACAACAACACCAACACCATCAACCTCATCGTAACCACAGGCGGCACCGGCTTCGCCGTGTCCGACCAAA
CCACCGAAGCCGTCTCGGCTCTCCTACACAAGAATGCTCCTGGCCTGGTCCACGGCATGCTGGCGGCTTC
GCTGCAAGTGACCCCCTTTGCCATGATGTCACGACCTGTGGCTGGCGTCAGGAACGGCACCGTTATCGTT
GCGCTGCCTGGGTCCCCCAAGGGCGCGAAGGAGAATCTGCAAGCAGTGATCAAAATGCTGCCCCACGCTT
GCATGCAGGCTGCTGGTGCTAACTCTAGAGCTTTACATAAGGGGGGAGTGAAGAAATTGGAGCAGGAGGC
GGGAGTAGAAGGAGGTGGTGGACGTGGACATGGTCACGGACATGGACACGGACATGGACACAAGCATCAC
GACCATGGCGAGCACCGAGGAGGAGGAGGGGGAGGCTGTGGCGCCCATGGGCATGGCCATAACCACGGTC
ACGGCCCAGGCCACGGCCACGCCGGTCTAGTCCGACACACCATCCCCTCTGAAAACCCCAAGTCCAACGA
TCCCAGCTTAGGTCCCAGCCGCCGCCACCGCGAGTCTCCTTACCCGTAAGAATTCGATATCAAGCTTATC
GCGAGTCTCCTTACCCGTAAGAATTCGATATCAAGCTTATCGATACCGTCGACCTCGAGGGGGGGCCCGG
TACCAGCTTTTGTTCCCTTTAGTGAGGGTTAATAGGGCGTGCACGGCTATGGGGTCTGAATGCTAAAAGA
CACCATTTCCCACACTCCCTCTGATTTTTTTTATGGTTTTTTTTTATCTTCATTTTTCGCCGTCTTTTAT
TCGGTTGTTTGGGAGGTTCACATGCAACGTGCAAGACTGCAAGTATATTGAGATGGGCGCTTCATGCAAT
GCAGCATCACTGCAGCGACATTGTGACATCCACGTTTCGATCGTCTGTGCTTCCCCGTTCATGTACGCAT
GATCTGAAAAAAAAAAAAAAAAAAAAAAAGTTGATGTAATAATGAAAATAAACACCCAGGGACGAGCACC
CCTTCTGGAATAGGGAGAAAAACTAAAGGGACGTTTGGGTCTCTACACTTACCAACAGATTCATGTACTG
ATCTTCAGCCTGTACAGAACAGTACAATGTCCAAAACTCGTTATCATTACTCTATGTGCCCAAAATGACC
CAGATATACATCAACCCACTACATCCTTTTGTTCTTGTTTTTTTTTTTTTTTTGCTACTTCGAAAAGAAT
TTCCGTTTAGTTGCTCTTGCTCATGTGCTCAAGACGGATGCTGACCGCCCTTCTGTGAGCCTCGAGCTCC
TCAACCTTAGCCAACTGCATGACAGCCTGGCCGACGTTTTTGAGACCCTCGGCAGTCAAGTTGGAGCTGG
TAATGTGCTTGACGAACGAGGCGAGATTGACGCCAGAGTACTGCTTGGCAAAGCCATAGGTAGCTATGTG
TCTTGACGTTAGCAGAAGAATCTGTGAAGCGGGGCTATTTATGATATGTAACTTACGCAGCGAGTGGTTA
ACACCAGCAGAGTAATCGCCAACGGACTCAGGAGTCCAGGCGCCAATGAAGACACTACCGGCGTTCATGA
CAAGATCGACAGCCTTCTCGGCCTCCTTGATCTGGAGGATCAAGTGCTCAGGAGCGTACTTGTTGCTGAG
CTCCATGGCCTCCTCGACGGTCTTGACCTGCACGGTGATCGAGTGGGCGATGGAGCCACGGACAATCTGG
ACGCGAGGAAGCTCCGTAGCCTGACGGTGAACCTCGTCCTCAATAGCCTGAAGATGCTCCTCGTCGAGGT
CAATAGCGATCAGGATGACCTGACTGTCAACGCCGTGCTCAGCCTGGGACAGGAGATCCGAGGCAACGAA
CGCGGGGTTGGCGTCCTTGTCAGCGATGACCAGCACCTCGGACGGGCCAGCGGGCATGTCAATACCAACG
GCAGCGTTGGTGTCGTTGCTGACGAACATCTTGGCAGCAGTGACGAACTGGTTACCGGGGCCGAGAATCT
TGTCGACCTTGGTGATGCTCTCGGTGCCGTAGGCCATGGCAGCTACGGCCTGGGCACCGCCGGCAAGCAC
GATGGACTCGGCGCCAACCTTGTGAGCGACGTAGACAATCTCGGGAGTGATGGTTCCGTCGGCGCGGGGA
GGAGAGGCGAACACAATCTTGTTGCAGCCGGCGACCATGGCGGGAACACCCAGCATAAGGGCAGTGCTGG
GGAGAACGGCGGTACCGCCGGGGATGTAGCAGCCGACGGCCTCGATGGGACGAGAGAAACGGCTGCAGAC
AACACCGGGCATGGTCTCGACCTGGAGGGGCTTCTCCTCCTTCTGGGCGGCGTGGAACTTGCGGATGTTC
TCGAAGGACACGTCGATGGCAGCAATGGTCTCCTCAGGGAGCTGCATAAGCTCCTTGGGGAAGGGCGCCT
TCAGGACGGGGCTAGTAAGAGAGGTAGCCTTCTCGAACTTGTGAGTGTACGACAGAACAGCCTTGTCGCC
GTTCTTGCGGACGTCCTCGATGATGGGGACAATGATCTTGTAGATGGCATCGGACGACTTTTGCGCAGGA
CGCTTGAGAGCAGCATCGAGCTCCTCGGTAGAGACCTTGGAGGCGTCGAAACGTCTCATGGTGATCTTCT
CAGGGGTGGTCTCCTGGGCGGCCTCCTTGGTGACAGGGGCCGAAGTGGCAGCGAGAGCGGACGCCGCAGG
CTTGATGCCCTCCTTCTCAGCCCACTTACCCTTAGCATCTCCAGTCCTGCGCTTGACCTTCCAGCTCTTG
GCGTCAAGGCTCCTTTCGATATCGGCAAGAGTAACGCCGGCAGCAACGGCCCTGGTAAGAGCAAAGTAGA
AGAGATCGGCAGCCTCAAAGGCGATTTCCTGGGGGGTCTGAGCGGTGCAGAGCTCCTCAGCCTCCTCCAT
GATCTTGGCCCGGACTAGCTTCTCATCGGAGAAGAGACGGGCAGTGTAGGAGCCCTCGGGGGCAGACTGT
TTCCTCGAAATCAAAGTCTGCTCGAGCTTGGGAAGGCCTTTGAGCTGACCAAAGCAGCCGGACTGATCGA
GGTGGCAGAAACGACCCTTCTGCTTCACGACAAACTTGAGAGCATCGTTATCGCAGTCAAGCGAGATGCG
GACGAGCTCCTGAGTGTCTCCGGAAGTAGCACCCTTGTACCAGAGACCGCGCTTCCGGCTCTGATAGACA
CCAGTCTGTGTCCTGAGGGCCTCGTTCACACTCTCGGCACTGCTGTAGACCAGACCCAGAGCAGTGTCGT
GCTCATCAACGACAACGGTGGGGAGAAGACCATCGGGACGGTCAGACTTCCAGACGCTCGAGAGGATGGT
GGAGATGGCAAGCTTCAGCTGCTCGAGTTC
